>Addgene plasmid #77864 | PRKDC gRNA (BRDN0001149021) | addgene full sequence | sequence record 188548 | Addgene Assembled Sequence
CCCGGGTGCAAAGATGGATAAAGTTTTAAACAGAGAGGAATCTTTGCAGCTAATGGACCTTCTAGGTCTT
GAAAGGAGTGGGAATTGGCTCCGGTGCCCGTCAGTGGGCAGAGCGCACATCGCCCACAGTCCCCGAGAAG
TTGGGGGGAGGGGTCGGCAATTGATCCGGTGCCTAGAGAAGGTGGCGCGGGGTAAACTGGGAAAGTGATG
TCGTGTACTGGCTCCGCCTTTTTCCCGAGGGTGGGGGAGAACCGTATATAAGTGCAGTAGTCGCCGTGAA
CGTTCTTTTTCGCAACGGGTTTGCCGCCAGAACACAGGTAAGTGCCGTGTGTGGTTCCCGCGGGCCTGGC
CTCTTTACGGGTTATGGCCCTTGCGTGCCTTGAATTACTTCCACCTGGCTGCAGTACGTGATTCTTGATC
CCGAGCTTCGGGTTGGAAGTGGGTGGGAGAGTTCGAGGCCTTGCGCTTAAGGAGCCCCTTCGCCTCGTGC
TTGAGTTGAGGCCTGGCCTGGGCGCTGGGGCCGCCGCGTGCGAATCTGGTGGCACCTTCGCGCCTGTCTC
GCTGCTTTCGATAAGTCTCTAGCCATTTAAAATTTTTGATGACCTGCTGCGACGCTTTTTTTCTGGCAAG
ATAGTCTTGTAAATGCGGGCCAAGATCTGCACACTGGTATTTCGGTTTTTGGGGCCGCGGGCGGCGACGG
GGCCCGTGCGTCCCAGCGCACATGTTCGGCGAGGCGGGGCCTGCGAGCGCGGCCACCGAGAATCGGACGG
GGGTAGTCTCAAGCTGGCCGGCCTGCTCTGGTGCCTGGCCTCGCGCCGCCGTGTATCGCCCCGCCCTGGG
CGGCAAGGCTGGCCCGGTCGGCACCAGTTGCGTGAGCGGAAAGATGGCCGCTTCCCGGCCCTGCTGCAGG
GAGCTCAAAATGGAGGACGCGGCGCTCGGGAGAGCGGGCGGGTGAGTCACCCACACAAAGGAAAAGGGCC
TTTCCGTCCTCAGCCGTCGCTTCATGTGACTCCACGGAGTACCGGGCGCCGTCCAGGCACCTCGATTAGT
TCTCGAGCTTTTGGAGTACGTCGTCTTTAGGTTGGGGGGAGGGGTTTTATGCGATGGAGTTTCCCCACAC
TGAGTGGGTGGAGACTGAAGTTAGGCCAGCTTGGCACTTGATGTAATTCTCCTTGGAATTTGCCCTTTTT
GAGTTTGGATCTTGGTTCATTCTCAAGCCTCAGACAGTGGTTCAAAGTTTTTTTCTTCCATTTCAGGTGT
CGTGACGTACGGCCACCATGACCGAGTACAAGCCCACGGTGCGCCTCGCCACCCGCGACGACGTCCCCAG
GGCCGTACGCACCCTCGCCGCCGCGTTCGCCGACTACCCCGCCACGCGCCACACCGTCGATCCGGACCGC
CACATCGAGCGGGTCACCGAGCTGCAAGAACTCTTCCTCACGCGCGTCGGGCTCGACATCGGCAAGGTGT
GGGTCGCGGACGACGGCGCCGCCGTGGCGGTCTGGACCACGCCGGAGAGCGTCGAAGCGGGGGCGGTGTT
CGCCGAGATCGGCCCGCGCATGGCCGAGTTGAGCGGTTCCCGGCTGGCCGCGCAGCAACAGATGGAAGGC
CTCCTGGCGCCGCACCGGCCCAAGGAGCCCGCGTGGTTCCTGGCCACCGTCGGAGTCTCGCCCGACCACC
AGGGCAAGGGTCTGGGCAGCGCCGTCGTGCTCCCCGGAGTGGAGGCGGCCGAGCGCGCCGGGGTGCCCGC
CTTCCTGGAGACCTCCGCGCCCCGCAACCTCCCCTTCTACGAGCGGCTCGGCTTCACCGTCACCGCCGAC
GTCGAGGTGCCCGAAGGACCGCGCACCTGGTGCATGACCCGCAAGCCCGGTGCCTGAACGCGTTAAGTCG
ACAATCAACCTCTGGATTACAAAATTTGTGAAAGATTGACTGGTATTCTTAACTATGTTGCTCCTTTTAC
GCTATGTGGATACGCTGCTTTAATGCCTTTGTATCATGCTATTGCTTCCCGTATGGCTTTCATTTTCTCC
TCCTTGTATAAATCCTGGTTGCTGTCTCTTTATGAGGAGTTGTGGCCCGTTGTCAGGCAACGTGGCGTGG
TGTGCACTGTGTTTGCTGACGCAACCCCCACTGGTTGGGGCATTGCCACCACCTGTCAGCTCCTTTCCGG
GACTTTCGCTTTCCCCCTCCCTATTGCCACGGCGGAACTCATCGCCGCCTGCCTTGCCCGCTGCTGGACA
GGGGCTCGGCTGTTGGGCACTGACAATTCCGTGGTGTTGTCGGGGAAATCATCGTCCTTTCCTTGGCTGC
TCGCCTGTGTTGCCACCTGGATTCTGCGCGGGACGTCCTTCTGCTACGTCCCTTCGGCCCTCAATCCAGC
GGACCTTCCTTCCCGCGGCCTGCTGCCGGCTCTGCGGCCTCTTCCGCGTCTTCGCCTTCGCCCTCAGACG
AGTCGGATCTCCCTTTGGGCCGCCTCCCCGCGTCGACTTTAAGACCAATGACTTACAAGGCAGCTGTAGA
TCTTAGCCACTTTTTAAAAGAAAAGGGGGGACTGGAAGGGCTAATTCACTCCCAACGAAGACAAGATCTG
CTTTTTGCTTGTACTGGGTCTCTCTGGTTAGACCAGATCTGAGCCTGGGAGCTCTCTGGCTAACTAGGGA
ACCCACTGCTTAAGCCTCAATAAAGCTTGCCTTGAGTGCTTCAAGTAGTGTGTGCCCGTCTGTTGTGTGA
CTCTGGTAACTAGAGATCCCTCAGACCCTTTTAGTCAGTGTGGAAAATCTCTAGCAGTACGTATAGTAGT
TCATGTCATCTTATTATTCAGTATTTATAACTTGCAAAGAAATGAATATCAGAGAGTGAGAGGAACTTGT
TTATTGCAGCTTATAATGGTTACAAATAAAGCAATAGCATCACAAATTTCACAAATAAAGCATTTTTTTC
ACTGCATTCTAGTTGTGGTTTGTCCAAACTCATCAATGTATCTTATCATGTCTGGCTCTAGCTATCCCGC
CCCTAACTCCGCCCATCCCGCCCCTAACTCCGCCCAGTTCCGCCCATTCTCCGCCCCATGGCTGACTAAT
TTTTTTTATTTATGCAGAGGCCGAGGCCGCCTCGGCCTCTGAGCTATTCCAGAAGTAGTGAGGAGGCTTT
TTTGGAGGCCTAGGGACGTACCCAATTCGCCCTATAGTGAGTCGTATTACGCGCGCTCACTGGCCGTCGT
TTTACAACGTCGTGACTGGGAAAACCCTGGCGTTACCCAACTTAATCGCCTTGCAGCACATCCCCCTTTC
GCCAGCTGGCGTAATAGCGAAGAGGCCCGCACCGATCGCCCTTCCCAACAGTTGCGCAGCCTGAATGGCG
AATGGG
[124 nt withheld, positions 3367-3490]
C
[91 nt withheld, positions 3492-3582]
A
[49 nt withheld, positions 3584-3632]
CCTTTGACGTTGGAGTCCACGTTCTTT
[37 nt withheld, positions 3660-3696]
ACCCTATCTCGGTCTATTCTTTTGATTTATAAGGGATTTTGCCGATTTCGGCCTATTGGTTAAAAAATGA
GCTGATTTAACAAAAATTTAACGCGAATTTTAACAAAATATTAACGCTTACAATTTAGGTGGCACTTTTC
GGGGAAATGTGCGCGGAACCCCTATTTGTTTATTTTTCTAAATACATTCAAATATGTATCCGCTCATGAG
ACAATAACCCTGATAAATGCTTCAATAATATTGAAAAAGGAAGAGTATGAGTATTCAACATTTCCGTGTC
GCCCTTATTCCCTTTTTTGCGGCATTTTGCCTTCCTGTTTTTGCTCACCCAGAAACGCTGGTGAAAGTAA
AAGATGCTGAAGATCAGTTGGGTGCACGAGTGGGTTACATCGAACTGGATCTCAACAGCGGTAAGATCCT
TGAGAGTTTTCGCCCCGAAGAACGTTTTCCAATGATGAGCACTTTTAAAGTTCTGCTATGTGGCGCGGTA
TTATCCCGTATTGACGCCGGGCAAGAGCAACTCGGTCGCCGCATACACTATTCTCAGAATGACTTGGTTG
AGTACTCACCAGTCACAGAAAAGCATCTTACGGATGGCATGACAGTAAGAGAATTATGCAGTGCTGCCAT
AACCATGAGTGATAACACTGCGGCCAACTTACTTCTGACAACGATCGGAGGACCGAAGGAGCTAACCGCT
TTTTTGCACAACATGGGGGATCATGTAACTCGCCTTGATCGTTGGGAACCGGAGCTGAATGAAGCCATAC
CAAACGACGAGCGTGACACCACGATGCCTGTAGCAATGGCAACAACGTTGCGCAAACTATTAACTGGCGA
ACTACTTACTCTAGCTTCCCGGCAACAATTAATAGACTGGATGGAGGCGGATAAAGTTGCAGGACCACTT
CTGCGCTCGGCCCTTCCGGCTGGCTGGTTTATTGCTGATAAATCTGGAGCCGGTGAGCGTGGGTCTCGCG
GTATCATTGCAGCACTGGGGCCAGATGGTAAGCCCTCCCGTATCGTAGTTATCTACACGACGGGGAGTCA
GGCAACTATGGATGAACGAAATAGACAGATCGCTGAGATAGGTGCCTCACTGATTAAGCATTGGTAACTG
TCAGACCAAGTTTACTCATATATACTTTAGATTGATTTAAAACTTCATTTTTAATTTAAAAGGATCTAGG
TGAAGATCCTTTTTGATAATCTCATGACCAAAATCCCTTAACGTGAGTTTTCGTTCCACTGAGCGTCAGA
CCCCGTAGAAAAGATCAAAGGATCTTCTTGAGATCCTTTTTTTCTGCGCGTAATCTGCTGCTTGCAAACA
AAAAAACCACCGCTACCAGCGGTGGTTTGTTTGCCGGATCAAGAGCTACCAACTCTTTTTCCGAAGGTAA
CTGGCTTCAGCAGAGCGCAGATACCAAATACTGTTCTTCTAGTGTAGCCGTAGTTAGGCCACCACTTCAA
GAACTCTGTAGCACCGCCTACATACCTCGCTCTGCTAATCCTGTTACCAGTGGCTGCTGCCAGTGGCGAT
AAGTCGTGTCTTACCGGGTTGGACTCAAGACGATAGTTACCGGATAAGGCGCAGCGGTCGGGCTGAACGG
GGGGTTCGTGCACACAGCCCAGCTTGGAGCGAACGACCTACACCGAACTGAGATACCTACAGCGTGAGCT
ATGAGAAAGCGCCACGCTTCCCGAAGGGAGAAAGGCGGACAGGTATCCGGTAAGCGGCAGGGTCGGAACA
GGAGAGCGCACGAGGGAGCTTCCAGGGGGAAACGCCTGGTATCTTTATAGTCCTGTCGGGTTTCGCCACC
TCTGACTTGAGCGTCGATTTTTGTGATGCTCGTCAGGGGGGCGGAGCCTATGGAAAAACGCCAGCAACGC
GGCCTTTTTACGGTTCCTGGCCTTTTGCTGGCCTTTTGCTCACATGTTCTTTCCTGCGTTATCCCCTGAT
TCTGTGGATAACCGTATTACCGCCTTTGAGTGAGCTGATACCGCTCGCCGCAGCCGAACGACCGAGCGCA
GCGAGTCAGTGAGCGAGGAAGCGGAAGAGCGCCCAATACGCAAACCGCCTCTCCCCGCGCGTTGGCCGAT
TCATTAATGCAGCTGGCACGACAGGTTTCCCGACTGGAAAGCGGGCAGTGAGCGCAACGCAATTAATGTG
AGTTAGCTCACTCATTAGGCACCCCAGGCTTTACACTTTATGCTTCCGGCTCGTATGTTGTGTGGAATTG
TGAGCGGATAACAATTTCACACAGGAAACAGCTATGACCATGATTACGCCAAGCGCGCAATTAACCCTCA
CTAAAGGGAACAAAAGCTGGAGCTGCAAGCTTAATGTAGTCTTATGCAATACTCTTGTAGTCTTGCAACA
TGGTAACGATGAGTTAGCAACATGCCTTACAAGGAGAGAAAAAGCACCGTGCATGCCGATTGGTGGAAGT
AAGGTGGTACGATCGTGCCTTATTAGGAAGGCAACAGACGGGTCTGACATGGATTGGACGAACCACTGAA
TTGCCGCATTGCAGAGATATTGTATTTAAGTGCCTAGCTCGATACATAAACGGGTCTCTCTGGTTAGACC
AGATCTGAGCCTGGGAGCTCTCTGGCTAACTAGGGAACCCACTGCTTAAGCCTCAATAAAGCTTGCCTTG
AGTGCTTCAAGTAGTGTGTGCCCGTCTGTTGTGTGACTCTGGTAACTAGAGATCCCTCAGACCCTTTTAG
TCAGTGTGGAAAATCTCTAGCAGTGGCGCCCGAACAGGGACTTGAAAGCGAAAGGGAAACCAGAGGAGCT
CTCTCGACGCAGGACTCGGCTTGCTGAAGCGCGCACGGCAAGAGGCGAGGGGCGGCGACTGGTGAGTACG
CCAAAAATTTTGACTAGCGGAGGCTAGAAGGAGAGAGATGGGTGCGAGAGCGTCAGTATTAAGCGGGGGA
GAATTAGATCGCGATGGGAAAAAATTCGGTTAAGGCCAGGGGGAAAGAAAAAATATAAATTAAAACATAT
AGTATGGGCAAGCAGGGAGCTAGAACGATTCGCAGTTAATCCTGGCCTGTTAGAAACATCAGAAGGCTGT
AGACAAATACTGGGACAGCTACAACCATCCCTTCAGACAGGATCAGAAGAACTTAGATCATTATATAATA
CAGTAGCAACCCTCTATTGTGTGCATCAAAGGATAGAGATAAAAGACACCAAGGAAGCTTTAGACAAGAT
AGAGGAAGAGCAAAACAAAAGTAAGACCACCGCACAGCAAGCGGCCGCTGATCTTCAGACCTGGAGGAGG
AGATATGAGGGACAATTGGAGAAGTGAATTATATAAATATAAAGTAGTAAAAATTGAACCATTAGGAGTA
GCACCCACCAAGGCAAAGAGAAGAGTGGTGCAGAGAGAAAAAAGAGCAGTGGGAATAGGAGCTTTGTTCC
TTGGGTTCTTGGGAGCAGCAGGAAGCACTATGGGCGCAGCGTCAATGACGCTGACGGTACAGGCCAGACA
ATTATTGTCTGGTATAGTGCAGCAGCAGAACAATTTGCTGAGGGCTATTGAGGCGCAACAGCATCTGTTG
CAACTCACAGTCTGGGGCATCAAGCAGCTCCAGGCAAGAATCCTGGCTGTGGAAAGATACCTAAAGGATC
AACAGCTCCTGGGGATTTGGGGTTGCTCTGGAAAACTCATTTGCACCACTGCTGTGCCTTGGAATGCTAG
TTGGAGTAATAAATCTCTGGAACAGATTTGGAATCACACGACCTGGATGGAGTGGGACAGAGAAATTAAC
AATTACACAAGCTTAATACACTCCTTAATTGAAGAATCGCAAAACCAGCAAGAAAAGAATGAACAAGAAT
TATTGGAATTAGATAAATGGGCAAGTTTGTGGAATTGGTTTAACATAACAAATTGGCTGTGGTATATAAA
ATTATTCATAATGATAGTAGGAGGCTTGGTAGGTTTAAGAATAGTTTTTGCTGTACTTTCTATAGTGAAT
AGAGTTAGGCAGGGATATTCACCATTATCGTTTCAGACCCACCTCCCAACCCCGAGGGGACCCAGAGAGG
GCCTATTTCCCATGATTCCTTCATATTTGCATATACGATACAAGGCTGTTAGAGAGATAATTAGAATTAA
TTTGACTGTAAACACAAAGATATTAGTACAAAATACGTGACGTAGAAAGTAATAATTTCTTGGGTAGTTT
GCAGTTTTAAAATTATGTTTTAAAATGGACTATCATATGCTTACCGTAACTTGAAAGTATTTCGATTTCT
TGGCTTTATATATCTTGTGGAAAGGACGAAACACCGGCAACATCAGAATACTATGGGTTTTAGAGCTAGA
AATAGCAAGTTAAAATAAGGCTAGTCCGTTATCAACTTGAAAAAGTGGCACCGAGTCGGTGCTTTTTTAA
GCTTGGCGTAACTAGATCTTGAGACAAATGGCAGTATTCATCCACAATTTTAAAAGAAAAGGGGGGATTG
GGGGGTACAGTGCAGGGGAAAGAATAGTAGACATAATAGCAACAGACATACAAACTAAAGAATTACAAAA
ACAAATTACAAAAATTCAAAATTTTCGGGTTTATTACAGGGACAGCAGAGATCCACTTTGGCGCCGGCTC
GAGGGGG
Features (pLannotate 1.2.2; 29 found; start..end, strand, type, name):
     14..80      +  CDS            small t antigen (fragment): SV40 (simian virus 40) small t antigen
    106..317     +  promoter       EF-1α core promoter: core promoter for human elongation factor EF-1α
    318..1256    +  intron         EF-1α intron A: intron upstream of the start codon of human EF-1α
   1278..1877    +  CDS            PuroR (fragment): puromycin N-acetyltransferase; pac from Streptomyces; confers resistance to puromycin
   1893..2481    +  misc_feature   WPRE: woodchuck hepatitis virus posttranscriptional regulatory element
   2532..2551    +  misc_feature   cPPT/CTS (fragment): central polypurine tract and central termination sequence of HIV-1
   2553..2786    +  LTR            3' LTR (ΔU3): self-inactivating 3' long terminal repeat (LTR) from HIV-1
   2864..2985    +  polyA_signal   SV40 poly(A) signal: SV40 polyadenylation signal
   3025..3160    +  rep_origin     SV40 ori: SV40 origin of replication
   3181..3199    -  promoter       T7 promoter: promoter for bacteriophage T7 RNA polymerase
   3207..3362    +  CDS            lacZα (fragment): LacZα fragment of β-galactosidase; lacZ fragment
   3367..3795    +  rep_origin     f1 ori (sequence partly withheld): f1 bacteriophage origin of replication; arrow indicates direction of (+) strand synthesis
   3848..3952    +  promoter       AmpR promoter: bla
   3953..4813    +  CDS            AmpR: β-lactamase; bla; confers resistance to ampicillin, carbenicillin, and related antibiotics
   4984..5572    +  rep_origin     ori: high-copy-number ColE1/pMB1/pBR322/pUC origin of replication
   5755..5847    +  CDS            lacI (fragment): lac repressor; lacI; The lac repressor binds to the lac operator to inhibit transcription in E. coli. This inhibition can be relieved by adding lactose or isopropyl-β-D-thiogalactopyranoside (IPTG).
   5860..5881    +  protein_bind   CAP binding site: CAP binding activates transcription in the presence of cAMP. E. coli catabolite activator protein
   5896..5926    +  promoter       lac promoter: promoter for the E. coli lac operon
   5934..5950    +  protein_bind   lac operator: The lac repressor binds to the lac operator to inhibit transcription in E. coli. This inhibition can be relieved by adding lactose or isopropyl-β-D-thiogalactopyranoside (IPTG). lac repressor encoded by lacI
   5995..6013    +  promoter       T3 promoter: promoter for bacteriophage T3 RNA polymerase
   6041..6267    +  promoter       RSV promoter: Rous sarcoma virus enhancer/promoter
   6268..6448    +  LTR            5' LTR (truncated): truncated 5' long terminal repeat (LTR) from HIV-1
   6495..6620    +  misc_feature   HIV-1 Ψ: packaging signal of human immunodeficiency virus type 1
   6604..6967    +  CDS            HIV-1 gag (fragment): gag protein from human immunodeficiency virus 1; gag
   7113..7346    +  misc_feature   RRE: The Rev response element (RRE) of HIV-1 allows for Rev-dependent mRNA export from the nucleus to the cytoplasm.
   7723..7749    +  CDS            Rev (fragment): human immunodeficiency virus 1 (HIV-1) Rev protein; rev; enhances nuclear export of unspliced and incompletely spliced viral mRNAs
   7753..7993    +  promoter       U6 promoter: RNA polymerase III promoter for human U6 snRNA
   8023..8098    +  misc_RNA       gRNA scaffold: guide RNA scaffold for the Streptococcus pyogenes CRISPR/Cas9 system
   8154..8271    +  misc_feature   cPPT/CTS: central polypurine tract and central termination sequence of HIV-1
