[The description below was written by a language model from this plasmid's Addgene catalogue record and pLannotate feature annotations shown in this document.]
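Description:
PRKDC gRNA (BRDN0001149021) is a third-generation lentiviral CRISPR guide plasmid built on the lentiGuide-Puro backbone and designed to express a single guide RNA against human PRKDC, the gene encoding the DNA-PK catalytic subunit. It is propagated in E. coli as a high-copy plasmid through a ColE1/pUC-type origin with ampicillin selection (AmpR). The backbone also carries an f1 origin, an SV40 origin and poly(A) signal, and residual lac, T7 and T3 cloning-vector elements.

The viral genome is transcribed from an RSV promoter fused to a truncated HIV-1 5' LTR, which makes packaging independent of Tat. It also contains the Ψ packaging signal with a gag fragment, the Rev response element for nuclear export of the full-length RNA, a cPPT/CTS, and a self-inactivating ΔU3 3' LTR. Within this frame sit two expression units. A human U6 RNA polymerase III promoter drives the PRKDC-targeting spacer joined to the Streptococcus pyogenes Cas9 guide scaffold. Downstream of it, the EF-1α core promoter with its intron A drives puromycin N-acetyltransferase, followed by a WPRE to enhance transcript expression, so transduced mammalian cells can be selected with puromycin.

The plasmid does not encode Cas9, so it must be used with a separate Cas9 vector such as lentiCas9-Blast or in cells that already express Cas9. The guide was designed against two PRKDC reference transcripts and belongs to a human kinome gRNA collection associated with work on optimised sgRNA design. Its typical use is Cas9-mediated disruption of PRKDC in human cells.
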