Addgene plasmid #77864: PRKDC gRNA (BRDN0001149021)
Purpose: 3rd generation lentiviral gRNA plasmid targeting human PRKDC
Depositing lab: John Doench & David Root. Depositing organization: Broad Institute. Publication: Optimized sgRNA design to maximize activity and minimize off-target effects of CRISPR-Cas9. Doench JG, Fusi N, Sullender M, Hegde M, Vaimberg EW, Donovan KF, Smith I, Tothova Z, Wilen C, Orchard R, Virgin HW, Listgarten J, Root DE. Nat Biotechnol. 2016 Jan 18. doi: 10.1038/nbt.3437. PubMed 26780180.
Backbone
  Vector backbone: lentiGuide-Puro
  Backbone manufacturer: Zhang Lab (Addgene plasmid # 52963)
  Vector type: Mammalian Expression, Lentiviral, CRISPR
  Selectable markers: Puromycin
Growth in bacteria
  Bacterial resistance: Ampicillin, 100 μg/mL
  Growth temperature: 37°C
  Growth strain: DH5alpha
  Copy number: High Copy
Gene/Insert
  Gene/Insert name: PRKDC (alt names: PRKDC; NM_001081640.1)
  gRNA/shRNA sequence: GCAACATCAGAATACTATGG
  Species: H. sapiens (human)
  Entrez Gene: PRKDC (a.k.a. DNA-PKC, DNA-PKcs, DNAPK, DNAPKc, DNPK1, HYRC, HYRC1, IMD26, XRCC7, p350)
  Promoter: hU6
  Cloning method: Unknown
  Sequencing primers: 5′ U6-F; 3′ pS2-R
Terms and licenses: Academic/Nonprofit Terms; Industry Terms: Not Available to Industry
Depositor comments: The gRNA was designed to target the following Genbank reference sequence(s): NM_001081640.1,NM_006904.6. Note that this plasmid does NOT contain Cas9. It should be used in conjunction with lentiCas9-Blast (Addgene #52962) or otherwise with cell lines already expressing Cas9. Browse the full kinome gRNA library at http://www.addgene.org/pooled-library/broadgpp-human-kinome/ or visit http://www.broadinstitute.org/rnai/public/ for detailed protocols and information.
How to cite: PRKDC gRNA (BRDN0001149021) was a gift from John Doench & David Root (Addgene plasmid # 77864 ; http://n2t.net/addgene:77864 ; RRID:Addgene_77864)
