>Addgene plasmid #77864 | PRKDC gRNA (BRDN0001149021) | depositor partial sequence | sequence record 145324 | Target Sequence
GCAACATCAGAATACTATGG
