>Addgene plasmid #77864 | PRKDC gRNA (BRDN0001149021) | addgene partial sequence | sequence record 188547 | hU6-F
TAGAAAGTAATAATTTCTTGGGTAGTTTGCAGTTTTAAAATTATGTTTTAAAATGGACTATCATATGCTT
ACCGTAACTTGAAAGTATTTCGATTTCTTGGCTTTATATATCTTGTGGAAAGGACGAAACACCGGCAACA
TCAGAATACTATGGGTTTTAGAGCTAGAAATAGCAAGTTAAAATAAGGCTAGTCCGTTATCAACTTGAAA
AAGTGGCACCGAGTCGGTGCTTTTTTAAGCTTGGCGTAACTAGATCTTGAGACAAATGGCAGTATTCATC
CACAATTTTAAAAGAAAAGGGGGGATTGGGGGGTACAGTGCAGGGGAAAGAATAGTAGACATAATAGCAA
CAGACATACAAACTAAAGAATTACAAAAACAAATTACAAAAATTCAAAATTTTCGGGTTTATTACAGGGA
CAGCAGAGATCCACTTTGGCGCCGGCTCGAGGGGGCCCGGGTGCAAAGATGGATAAAGTTTTAAACAGAG
AGGAATCTTTGCAGCTAATGGACCTTCTAGGTCTTGAAAGGAGTGGGAATTGGCTCCGGTGCCCGTCAGT
GGGCAGAGCG
